LOCUS       Exported 646 bp ds-DNA linear SYN 18-MAY-2021
DEFINITION  mKate2^SEC^3xFlag vector with ccdB markers for cloning homology
            arms.
ACCESSION   .
VERSION     .
KEYWORDS    pDD285
SOURCE      synthetic DNA construct
  ORGANISM  synthetic DNA construct
REFERENCE   1 (bases 1 to 646)
  AUTHORS   Dickinson DJ, Pani AM, Heppert JK, Higgins CD, Goldstein B
  TITLE     Streamlined Genome Engineering with a Self-Excising Drug Selection
            Cassette.
  JOURNAL   Genetics. 2015 Jun 3. pii: genetics.115.178335.
  PUBMED    26044593
REFERENCE   2 (bases 1 to 646)
  AUTHORS   .
  TITLE     Direct Submission
  JOURNAL   Exported May 18, 2021 from SnapGene Server 1.1.58
            http://www.snapgene.com
FEATURES             Location/Qualifiers
     source          1..646
                     /organism="synthetic DNA construct"
                     /mol_type="other DNA"
     CDS             complement(280..585)
                     /codon_start=1
                     /gene="ccdB"
                     /product="CcdB, a bacterial toxin that poisons DNA gyrase"
                     /label=ccdB
                     /note="Plasmids containing the ccdB gene cannot be
                     propagated in standard E. coli strains."
                     /translation="MQFKVYTYKRESRYRLFVDVQSDIIDTPGRRMVIPLASARLLSDK
                     VPRELYPVVHIGDESWRMMTTDMASVPVSVIGEEVADLSHRENDIKNAINLMFWGI"
     primer_bind     complement(382..401)
                     /label=ccdB-fwd
                     /note="ccdB gene, forward primer"
ORIGIN
        1 ttaccttgga tccgtacatg aaggaggtgg cgaggatgtc gaaggcgaat gggagtggtc
       61 ctccctcgac ggccttgata cgcatggttt gggttccctc gtatggcttt ccctctccct
      121 cggaggtgca cttgaagtgg tggttgttga cggttccctc catgtagagc ttcatatgca
      181 tgttttcttt aatgagctcg gagaccatcg atgctcctga ggctcccgat gctccctagg
      241 tcgacctgca gactggctgt gtataaggga gcctgacatt tatattcccc agaacatcag
      301 gttaatggcg tttttgatgt cattttcgcg gtggctgaga tcagccactt cttccccgat
      361 aacggagacc ggcacactgg ccatatcggt ggtcatcatg cgccagcttt catccccgat
      421 atgcaccacc gggtaaagtt cacgggggac tttatctgac agcagacgtg cactggccag
      481 ggggatcacc atccgtcgcc cgggcgtgtc aataatatca ctctgtacat ccacaaacag
      541 acgataacgg ctctctcttt tataggtgta aaccttaaac tgcatttcac cagcccctgt
      601 tctcgtcggc aaaagagccg ttcatttcaa taaaccgggc gacctc
//
