>Addgene plasmid #66826 | pDD285 | depositor partial sequence | sequence record 114429 | Full plasmid sequence from depositor
TCGCGCGTTTCGGTGATGACGGTGAAAACCTCTGACACATGCAGCTCCCGGAGACGGTCACAGCTTGTCT
GTAAGCGGATGCCGGGAGCAGACAAGCCCGTCAGGGCGCGTCAGCGGGTGTTGGCGGGTGTCGGGGCTGG
CTTAACTATGCGGCATCAGAGCAGATTGTACTGAGAGTGCACCATATGCGGTGTGAAATACCGCACAGAT
GCGTAAGGAGAAAATACCGCATCAGGCGCCATTCGCCATTCAGGCTGCGCAACTGTTGGGAAGGGCGATC
GGTGCGGGCCTCTTCGCTATTACGCCAGCTGGCGAAAGGGGGATGTGCTGCAAGGCGATTAAGTTGGGTA
ACGCCAGGGTTTTCCCAGTCACGACGTTGTAAAACGACGGCCAGTCGCCGGCACTAGTTACCCGAAGTAT
GTCAAAAAGAGGTATGCTATGAAGCAGCGTATTACAGTGACAGTTGACAGCGACAGCTATCAGTTGCTCA
AGGCATATATGATGTCAATATCTCCGGTTCGGTAAGCACAACCATGCAGAATGAAGCCCGTCGTCTGCGT
GCCGAACGCTGGAAAGCGGAAAATCAGGAAGGGATGGCTGAGGTCGCCCGGTTTATTGAAATGAACGGCT
CTTTTGCCGACGAGAACAGGGGCTGGTGAAATGCAGTTTAAGGTTTACACCTATAAAAGAGAGAGCCGTT
ATCGTCTGTTTGTGGATGTACAGAGTGATATTATTGACACGCCCGGGCGACGGATGGTGATCCCCCTGGC
CAGTGCACGTCTGCTGTCAGATAAAGTCCCCCGTGAACTTTACCCGGTGGTGCATATCGGGGATGAAAGC
TGGCGCATGATGACCACCGATATGGCCAGTGTGCCGGTCTCCGTTATCGGGGAAGAAGTGGCTGATCTCA
GCCACCGCGAAAATGACATCAAAAACGCCATTAACCTGATGTTCTGGGGAATATAAATGTCAGGCTCCCT
TATACACAGCCAGTCTGCAGGTCGACCTAGGGAGCATCGGGAGCCTCAGGAGCATCGATGGTCTCCGAGC
TCATTAAAGAAAACATGCATATGAAGCTCTACATGGAGGGAACCGTCAACAACCACCACTTCAAGTGCAC
CTCCGAGGGAGAGGGAAAGCCATACGAGGGAACCCAAACCATGCGTATCAAGGCCGTCGAGGGAGGACCA
CTCCCATTCGCCTTCGACATCCTCGCCACCTCCTTCATGTACGGATCCAAGGTAAGTTTAAACATATATA
TACTAACTAACCCTGATTATTTAAATTTTCAGACCTTCATCAACCACACCCAAGGAATCCCAGACTTCTT
CAAGCAATCCTTCCCAGAGGGATTCACCTGGGAGCGTGTCACCACCTACGAGGACGGAGGAGTCCTCACC
GCCACCCAAGACACCTCCCTCCAAGACGGATGCCTCATCTACAACGTCAAGGTAAGTTTAAACAGTTCGG
TACTAACTAACCATACATATTTAAATTTTCAGATCCGTGGAGTCAACTTCCCATCCAACGGACCAGTCAT
GCAAAAGAAGACCCTCGGATGGGAGGCCTCCACCGAGACCCTCTACCCAGCCGACGGAGGACTTGAGGGA
CGTGCCGACATGGCCCTCAAGCTCGTCGGAGGAGGACACCTCATCTGCAACCTCAAGGTAAGTTTAAACA
TGATTTTACTAACTAACTAATCTGATTTAAATTTTCAGACCACCTACCGTTCCAAGAAGCCAGCCAAGAA
CCTCAAGATGCCAGGAGTCTACTACGTCGACCGTCGTCTTGAGCGTATCAAGGAGGCCGACAAGGAGACC
TACGTCGAGCAACACGAGGTCGCCGTCGCCCGTTACTGCGACCTCCCATCCAAGCTCGGACACCGTGAGA
ATCTGTACTTTCAATCCGGAAAGGTAAGTTTAAAATAACTTCGTATAGCATACATTATACGAAGTTATTT
TCAGGGAGAGCAAAAGCTTATCTCCGAGGAGGACCTCTAAGGATGATCGACGCCAACGTCGTTGAATTTT
CAAATTTTAAATACTGAATATTTGTTTTTTTTCCTATTATTTATTTATTCTCTTTGTGTTTTTTTTCTTG
CTTTCTAAAAAATTAATTCAATCCAAATCTAAACATTTTTTTTTCTCTTTCCGTCTCCCAATTCGTATTC
CGCTCCTCTCATCTGAACACAATGTGCAAGTTTATTTATCTTCTCGCTTTCATTTCATTAGGACGTGGGG
GGAATTGGTGGAAGGGGGAAACACACAAAAGGATGATGGAAATGAAATAAGGACACACAATATGCAACAA
CATTCAATTCAGAAATATGGAGGAAGGTTTAAAAGAAAACATAAAAATATATAGAGGAGGAAGGAAACTA
GCTGCCCTCGATTGTCTATCTTCCATTCTCACCAAGTTTCAACAACTTTATTCAGTCATTCTTCTCTGGT
TCATTTCCCAACCAATCTTCCCGAATAAAGCCCATCTGTCCTTTCGGCCACATTCCTCACCTACATCCGT
ACTCCTTATCTCCCGTTCTTATCCAGTCTTTTATCGTCTCTGCGTCTCGCACACTGTCTCGTCGGTAATG
TAAAAAAAAAACAAAAAAAACTTGAAAACTTGCGGAAAGATTTCCTAATAAAAGGAGACGAATCCGGTAG
GAAATCGACAAGTCTCTGCTTCTCGAAGACTAGGTGAGTTACATTTCTTTGGCCGAATTATTTTGAAATC
CTAAATTTGATAATTTCAGAGATGTCTGTAAAACTTGCGTGTTATGTGACGGCTTCGGTCACTGTCGCCA
CTCTTATGGTATGCTTCATGACCATGTCAACCATCTACTCGGAGGTTGATGGATTCAGAGAGAAGCTTGA
TACCGAGATGAATGTGTTCAGAGTGAGTTAAATTATATTTTGAATTTTAAATAATTTTTAATTTTCTAGC
AATCTACCAATGGATTGTGGAAGGACATAGTTGTCATCGGAAGATCTAGCAAGCGTGTCCGTTGTCAATA
TGAAGAGACCAACGCTACCCCAACTCCACATGCTGATGGATCCCCATCTGCTCCACCAGGTCAACCACCA
GCAGTTCCACCAGTCTTCAACCAGCCAAAGACTCCAAATGGAGCCAATGGAAATGGACCAACCTGCAACT
GCAATGCTGATAACAAGTGCCCAGCTGGACCATCCGGACCAAAGGGAGTTCCAGGAGTTCCAGGACTCGA
CGGAGTTCCAGGACTTGACGGTGTTCCAGGAGTTGGAGCTGATGATATCGCTCCACAACGCGAGTCTGTC
GGATGCTTCACTTGCCCACAAGGACCAGTTGGACCACCAGGAGCTCTTGGAAGACCAGGACCACGTGGAC
TTCCAGGACCAAGAGGACAAAATGGAAACCCAGGAAGAGATGGACAACCAGGACATCCAGGAGAGCAAGG
ATCATCCGGTCAAATCGGAAAGATCGGAGAGCCAGGACCACCAGGAGAGAAGGGACGCGACGCCGAGCAT
CCAATCGGAAGACCAGGACCAAAGGGACCAAGAGGAGATCAAGGACCAACAGGACCAGCTGGACAGAACG
GTCTTCACGGACCACCAGGAGAGCCAGGAACCGTTGGACCAGAAGGACCATCTGGAAAGCAAGGACGTCA
AGGACCAGACGGAACCCAGGGAGAGACTGGACCAGACGGAAGACCAGGAAAGGATGCCGAGTACTGCCAG
TGCCCAGACAAGTCTCCACCATCAGAGGCTGTCAACGCCAACCGTGGATACAGAAATATCTAAATTGTTG
GTGTTTTCTAATAAAATATTTGAGATTCAGTGAGACTTTTTTCTTGGCGGCACAATAAAGTTTCCTCTTT
TTGTTGGGTCACTCAACGAACACAATACAAATATTTGAGCGCTCGCATTTTTCTCAACCTTTCGGGTTTA
AAGCACTTCAAAATGGAATTGAAGAGAGATTGTGAAAGTACATCAGACAGAATCACATTTTGATAGCATT
CACTTCACTCAGATGCAAACTTTTCAGTGACTATAAAAAGTCATAAAATAATAACATTAAAAAAGCAAAT
AAATTAGCGAGAGAATTTTTTGACAAAAAGAAAGAAGAGTGATAGAGAAGAAGGGAATGCTTGAAAGGAT
TTTGCATTTATCTTAATCACCGTCTTCGAGAAGACGAACCATGGCGCCAGTTTCAGAATCCAAGTTTCTA
ATATAGTTCATCACAATGTTGACGTTGGTCCAACCTCCGGCTTGCATAATCTCTGGGATGGAAACTCCAG
CGCGAGCCATGTCACGGGCAGCTCCGACACGGGCGGAATGTCCAGACCAAGCCAAGTAACGTTGTCCGGA
ATCATCCTTGGCTCCGTAGATGAGACGGTGGGTAGCTTCGAAGATTCCTGAAAATTTATTTTCAGCTTAT
TCTTAGCTAATATGTTGTTTAAACTTACCTTCAAGAGCTCGAGTCGAGAGTTGTGATGTTGCACTCGGGG
CAGCAACTCCGTTCTTGCGAACACGACAGAACAGGTAGTTGTTTGGATCATCGGCGACTCCGGAAACCGA
AATCCAGCGCTCAACGAGCTTGGTAACTCCAAGGGAGAGCGCTTTTTCGACTCCGGCAGTCGAGACCAGC
GTTTTTGTACGTCCGATGTGGATGAGCATTCTTCCTCCGTCTGTGCGACTAATATCCTTGACGCGAATGC
GGGCAATTTCGGCGATACGGAGAAGTGTGTTGTAAGCAATTCCGAGGAAGGCGAGGTTTCGGATGTCCTG
GCAACGATCGGAATTTTCCATAAGAGAACGGACCTGATCGAAGTCGGTTCTGAAAATTTCGTCAAGTCTT
AGGATTGAATACATTAATATTTAAACTTACCTTTCGAAGGCGAGGGCTTGCTTGGCTCTCTCTCCAGCAT
CAACATTTTCCTTGCGGATACGTCTCATTACGAGAGATACGGCATTAGAATCTGATGGGCGTGGAAGTCC
AGATCGGCGATGGAGCATATTGAGCTGTCCGAGATGTTGTTGGATCGTCTTCACCGCCAATCCACGAGCT
TGGAGGTAGAGCAAGTAGTCACGAACGTCTTCTGGCTCGGCTGGGAACCACTTGCGGTTGTTAAGCTTGC
ACCAGGCAGCCCAAGAACGGCACACTGAGAGAAGCATCTTCCAGGTGTGCTCGGAGAAGGCTTGTCTGTC
ACGGAACATATCCATGAGGTTCTTGCGAACTTCATCACTTGTCGCGTCAACTGGAAGTGCTGGAAGATTT
TGATGAACAGTGAGAAGATTTGACATATTTTCGAAGTTTTTTAGATGCACTAGAACAAAGCGTGTTGGCT
TCCTCTGAGCCCGCTTTCCTTATATACCCGCATTCTGCAGCCTTACAGAATGTTCTAGAAGGTCCTAGAT
GCATTCGTTTGAAAATACTCCCGGTGGGTGCAAAGAGACGCAGACGGAAAATGTATCTGGGTCTCTTTAT
TGTGTACACTACTTTTCCATGTACCGAATGTGAGTCGCCCTCCTTTTGCAACAAGCAGCTCGAATGTTCT
AGAAAAAGGTGGAAAATAGTATAAATACCGTTGAAAATAAATACCGAACAACATTTGCTCTAATTGTGAA
ATTAGAAATCTTCAAACTATAATCATGTCACTTTACCACTATTTCCGTCCAGCTCAACGTTCCGTTTTTG
GTGATCATTTTTGCTTTCGTCGTAAATCTACACACGCGTCTCTTCCGTGCGAGAGTCCAAGCCAGCAGCC
AAATTCGTTGACTGAGTATTCAACGTTTATACGTTGTCGGCAACGAGAAATAGGAAAATGCATCGGGAAA
TGTTCTTTTTTCGATTTTTTCCAAGGTTTTGACAAATTTTACCACGAATTTTGCTATGTTTTCAATTAAA
AAATATGTTATTCAACTGTTTCTATGAGGAAAATAAGGCTTTGCATGTAATTTTCTTATTCAGCATAATT
TTTAATTAATTTGAATTTTCTGTCCTAACGTTTATTTTGTTTTCTTGGTTATGACTGATCTGAAATTAAT
TTTTGAATTTTAAGGTAATATGTCAGGCGGTGCCGCAAGTTTGTACAAAAAAGCAGGCTCCATGAAAAAG
CCTGAACTCACCGCGACGTCTGTCGAGAAGTTTCTGATCGAAAAGTTCGACAGCGTCTCCGACCTGATGC
AGCTCTCGGAGGGCGAAGAATCTCGTGCTTTCAGCTTCGATGTAGGAGGGCGTGGATATGTCCTGCGGGT
AAATAGCTGCGCCGATGGTTTCTACAAAGATCGTTATGTTTATCGGCACTTTGCATCGGCCGCGCTCCCG
ATTCCGGAAGTGCTTGACATTGGGGAATTCAGCGAGAGCCTGACCTATTGCATCTCCCGCCGTGCACAGG
GTGTCACGTTGCAAGACCTGCCTGAAACCGAACTGCCCGCTGTTCTGCAGCCGGTCGCGGAGGCCATGGA
TGCGATCGCTGCGGCCGATCTTAGCCAGACGAGCGGGTTCGGCCCATTCGGACCGCAAGGAATCGGTCAA
TACACTACATGGCGTGATTTCATATGCGCGATTGCTGATCCCCATGTGTATCACTGGCAAACTGTGATGG
ACGACACCGTCAGTGCGTCCGTCGCGCAGGCTCTCGATGAGCTGATGCTTTGGGCCGAGGACTGCCCCGA
AGTCCGGCACCTCGTGCACGCGGATTTCGGCTCCAACAATGTCCTGACGGACAATGGCCGCATAACAGCG
GTCATTGACTGGAGCGAGGCGATGTTCGGGGATTCCCAATACGAGGTCGCCAACATCTTCTTCTGGAGGC
CGTGGTTGGCTTGTATGGAGCAGCAGACGCGCTACTTCGAGCGGAGGCATCCGGAGCTTGCAGGATCGCC
GCGGCTCCGGGCGTATATGCTCCGCATTGGTCTTGACCAACTCTATCAGAGCTTGGTTGACGGCAATTTC
GATGATGCAGCTTGGGCGCAGGGTCGATGCGACGCAATCGTCCGATCCGGAGCCGGGACTGTCGGGCGTA
CACAAATCGCCCGCAGAAGCGCGGCCGTCTGGACCGATGGCTGTGTAGAAGTACTCGCCGATAGTGGAAA
CCGACGCCCCAGCACTCGTCCGAGGGCAAAGGAATAGACCCAGCTTTCTTGTACAAAGTGGGTCCAATTA
CTCTTCAACATCCCTACATGCTCTTTCTCCCTGTGCTCCCACCCCCTATTTTTGTTATTATCAAAAAACT
TCTCTTAATTTCTTTGTTTTTTAGCTTCTTTTAAGTCACCTCTAACAATGAAATTGTGTAGATTCAAAAA
TAGAATTAATTCGTAATAAAAAGTCGAAAAAAATTGTGCTCCCTCCCCCCATTAATAATAATTCTATCCC
AAAATCTACACAATGTTCTGTGTACACTTCTTATGTTTTTTACTTCTGATAAATTTTTTTGAAACATCAT
AGAAAAAACCGCACACAAAATACCTTATCATATGTTACGTTTCAGTTTATGACCGCAATTTTTAATAACT
TCGTATAGCATACATTATACGAAGTTATTTTCAGGGAGCCGGATCTGATTATAAAGACGATGACGATAAG
CGTGACTACAAGGACGACGACGACAAGCGTGATTACAAGGATGACGATGACAAGAGACTAGTTCGACCTG
CAGACTGGCTGTGTATAAGGGAGCCTGACATTTATATTCCCCAGAACATCAGGTTAATGGCGTTTTTGAT
GTCATTTTCGCGGTGGCTGAGATCAGCCACTTCTTCCCCGATAACGGAGACCGGCACACTGGCCATATCG
GTGGTCATCATGCGCCAGCTTTCATCCCCGATATGCACCACCGGGTAAAGTTCACGGGGGACTTTATCTG
ACAGCAGACGTGCACTGGCCAGGGGGATCACCATCCGTCGCCCGGGCGTGTCAATAATATCACTCTGTAC
ATCCACAAACAGACGATAACGGCTCTCTCTTTTATAGGTGTAAACCTTAAACTGCATTTCACCAGCCCCT
GTTCTCGTCGGCAAAAGAGCCGTTCATTTCAATAAACCGGGCGACCTCAGCCATCCCTTCCTGATTTTCC
GCTTTCCAGCGTTCGGCACGCAGACGACGGGCTTCATTCTGCATGGTTGTGCTTACCGAACCGGAGATAT
TGACATCATATATGCCTTGAGCAACTGATAGCTGTCGCTGTCAACTGTCACTGTAATACGCTGCTTCATA
GCATACCTCTTTTTGACATACTTCGGGTTCCTAGGAAATCGATAACATGGTCATAGCTGTTTCCTGTGTG
AAATTGTTATCCGCTCACAATTCCACACAACATACGAGCCGGAAGCATAAAGTGTAAAGCCTGGGGTGCC
TAATGAGTGAGCTAACTCACATTAATTGCGTTGCGCTCACTGCCCGCTTTCCAGTCGGGAAACCTGTCGT
GCCAGCTGCATTAATGAATCGGCCAACGCGCGGGGAGAGGCGGTTTGCGTATTGGGCGCTCTTCCGCTTC
CTCGCTCACTGACTCGCTGCGCTCGGTCGTTCGGCTGCGGCGAGCGGTATCAGCTCACTCAAAGGCGGTA
ATACGGTTATCCACAGAATCAGGGGATAACGCAGGAAAGAACATGTGAGCAAAAGGCCAGCAAAAGGCCA
GGAACCGTAAAAAGGCCGCGTTGCTGGCGTTTTTCCATAGGCTCCGCCCCCCTGACGAGCATCACAAAAA
TCGACGCTCAAGTCAGAGGTGGCGAAACCCGACAGGACTATAAAGATACCAGGCGTTTCCCCCTGGAAGC
TCCCTCGTGCGCTCTCCTGTTCCGACCCTGCCGCTTACCGGATACCTGTCCGCCTTTCTCCCTTCGGGAA
GCGTGGCGCTTTCTCATAGCTCACGCTGTAGGTATCTCAGTTCGGTGTAGGTCGTTCGCTCCAAGCTGGG
CTGTGTGCACGAACCCCCCGTTCAGCCCGACCGCTGCGCCTTATCCGGTAACTATCGTCTTGAGTCCAAC
CCGGTAAGACACGACTTATCGCCACTGGCAGCAGCCACTGGTAACAGGATTAGCAGAGCGAGGTATGTAG
GCGGTGCTACAGAGTTCTTGAAGTGGTGGCCTAACTACGGCTACACTAGAAGAACAGTATTTGGTATCTG
CGCTCTGCTGAAGCCAGTTACCTTCGGAAAAAGAGTTGGTAGCTCTTGATCCGGCAAACAAACCACCGCT
GGTAGCGGTGGTTTTTTTGTTTGCAAGCAGCAGATTACGCGCAGAAAAAAAGGATCTCAAGAAGATCCTT
TGATCTTTTCTACGGGGTCTGACGCTCAGTGGAACGAAAACTCACGTTAAGGGATTTTGGTCATGAGATT
ATCAAAAAGGATCTTCACCTAGATCCTTTTAAATTAAAAATGAAGTTTTAAATCAATCTAAAGTATATAT
GAGTAAACTTGGTCTGACAGTTACCAATGCTTAATCAGTGAGGCACCTATCTCAGCGATCTGTCTATTTC
GTTCATCCATAGTTGCCTGACTCCCCGTCGTGTAGATAACTACGATACGGGAGGGCTTACCATCTGGCCC
CAGTGCTGCAATGATACCGCGAGACCCACGCTCACCGGCTCCAGATTTATCAGCAATAAACCAGCCAGCC
GGAAGGGCCGAGCGCAGAAGTGGTCCTGCAACTTTATCCGCCTCCATCCAGTCTATTAATTGTTGCCGGG
AAGCTAGAGTAAGTAGTTCGCCAGTTAATAGTTTGCGCAACGTTGTTGCCATTGCTACAGGCATCGTGGT
GTCACGCTCGTCGTTTGGTATGGCTTCATTCAGCTCCGGTTCCCAACGATCAAGGCGAGTTACATGATCC
CCCATGTTGTGCAAAAAAGCGGTTAGCTCCTTCGGTCCTCCGATCGTTGTCAGAAGTAAGTTGGCCGCAG
TGTTATCACTCATGGTTATGGCAGCACTGCATAATTCTCTTACTGTCATGCCATCCGTAAGATGCTTTTC
TGTGACTGGTGAGTACTCAACCAAGTCATTCTGAGAATAGTGTATGCGGCGACCGAGTTGCTCTTGCCCG
GCGTCAATACGGGATAATACCGCGCCACATAGCAGAACTTTAAAAGTGCTCATCATTGGAAAACGTTCTT
CGGGGCGAAAACTCTCAAGGATCTTACCGCTGTTGAGATCCAGTTCGATGTAACCCACTCGTGCACCCAA
CTGATCTTCAGCATCTTTTACTTTCACCAGCGTTTCTGGGTGAGCAAAAACAGGAAGGCAAAATGCCGCA
AAAAAGGGAATAAGGGCGACACGGAAATGTTGAATACTCATACTCTTCCTTTTTCAATATTATTGAAGCA
TTTATCAGGGTTATTGTCTCATGAGCGGATACATATTTGAATGTATTTAGAAAAATAAACAAATAGGGGT
TCCGCGCACATTTCCCCGAAAAGTGCCACCTGACGTCTAAGAAACCATTATTATCATGACATTAACCTAT
AAAAATAGGCGTATCACGAGGCCCTTTCGTC
