>Addgene plasmid #66826 | pDD285 | addgene partial sequence | sequence record 117426 | pDD-F1 5'-CAGACTTCTTCAAGCAATCCTTC-3'
GGAGTCCTCACCGCCACCCAAGACACCTCCCTCCAAGACGGATGCCTCATCTACAACGTCAAGGTAAGTT
TAAACAGTTCGGTACTAACTAACCATACATATTTAAATTTTCAGATCCGTGGAGTCAACTTCCCATCCAA
CGGACCAGTCATGCAAAAGAAGACCCTCGGATGGGAGGCCTCCACCGAGACCCTCTACCCAGCCGACGGA
GGACTTGAGGGACGTGCCGACATGGCCCTCAAGCTCGTCGGAGGAGGACACCTCATCTGCAACCTCAAGG
TAAGTTTAAACATGATTTTACTAACTAACTAATCTGATTTAAATTTTCAGACCACCTACCGTTCCAAGAA
GCCAGCCAAGAACCTCAAGATGCCAGGAGTCTACTACGTCGACCGTCGTCTTGAGCGTATCAAGGAGGCC
GACAAGGAGACCTACGTCGAGCAACACGAGGTCGCCGTCGCCCGTTACTGCGACCTCCCATCCAAGCTCG
GACACCGTGAGAATCTGTACTTTCAATCCGGAAAGGTAAGTTTAAAATAACTTCGTATAGCATACATTAT
ACGAAGTTATTTTCAGGGAGAGCAAAAGCTTATCTCCGAGGAGGACCTCTAAGGATGATCGACGCCAACG
TCGTTGAATTTTCAAATTTTAAATACTGAATATTTGTTTTTTTTCCTATTATTTATTTATTCTCTTTGTG
TTTTTTTTCTTGCTTTCTAAAAAATTAATTCAATCCAAATCTAAACATTTTTTTTTCTCTTTCCGTCTCC
CAATTCGTATTCCGCTCCTCTCATCTGAACACAATGTGCAAGTTTATTTATCTTCTCGCTTTCATTTCAT
TAGGACGTGGGGGGAATTGGTGGAAGGGGGAAACC
