>Addgene plasmid #66826 | pDD285 | addgene partial sequence | sequence record 117428 | Hygro-F 5'-gacggcaatttcgatgatg-3'
ATCCGGAGCCGGGACTGTCGGGCGTACACAAATCGCCCGCAGAAGCGCGGCCGTCTGGACCGATGGCTGT
GTAGAAGTACTCGCCGATAGTGGAAACCGACGCCCCAGCACTCGTCCGAGGGCAAAGGAATAGACCCAGC
TTTCTTGTACAAAGTGGGTCCAATTACTCTTCAACATCCCTACATGCTCTTTCTCCCTGTGCTCCCACCC
CCTATTTTTGTTATTATCAAAAAACTTCTCTTAATTTCTTTGTTTTTTAGCTTCTTTTAAGTCACCTCTA
ACAATGAAATTGTGTAGATTCAAAAATAGAATTAATTCGTAATAAAAAGTCGAAAAAAATTGTGCTCCCT
CCCCCCATTAATAATAATTCTATCCCAAAATCTACACAATGTTCTGTGTACACTTCTTATGTTTTTTACT
TCTGATAAATTTTTTTGAAACATCATAGAAAAAACCGCACACAAAATACCTTATCATATGTTACGTTTCA
GTTTATGACCGCAATTTTTAATAACTTCGTATAGCATACATTATACGAAGTTATTTTCAGGGAGCCGGAT
CTGATTATAAAGACGATGACGATAAGCGTGACTACAAGGACGACGACGACAAGCGTGATTACAAGGATGA
CGATGACAAGAGACTAGTTCGACCTGCAGACTGGCTGTGTATAAGGGAGCCTGACATTTATATTCCCCAG
AACATCAGGTTAATGGCGTTTTTGATGTCATTTTCGCGGTGGCTGAGATCAGCCACTTCTTCCCCGATAA
CGGAGACCGGCACACTGGCCATATCGGTGGTCATCATGCGCCAGCTTTCATCCCCGATATGCACCACCGG
GTAAAGTTCACGGGGG
