[The description below was written by a language model from this plasmid's Addgene catalogue record and the feature table of its GenBank file.]
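Description:
pDD285 is a repair-template vector for CRISPR/Cas9-triggered homologous recombination in C. elegans, built on a modified pUC19 backbone (about 2.6 kb of a roughly 10.5 kb plasmid). It is a high-copy plasmid propagated in E. coli under ampicillin selection. The roughly 6.6 kb insert, mKate2-C1^SEC^3xFlag, combines a C. elegans codon-optimized mKate2 red fluorescent protein, a self-excising drug selection cassette (SEC) and a 3xFlag epitope tag. The backbone was modified by adding ccdB markers at the positions where homology arms are cloned. CcdB is a bacterial toxin that poisons DNA gyrase, so replacing these markers with gene-specific arms, by Gibson assembly according to the record, provides negative selection against uncut or incompletely assembled parent vector.

Once homology arms are installed, the plasmid serves as a donor for inserting the mKate2 and 3xFlag tags at an endogenous locus. Hygromycin resistance is the selectable marker in worms, allowing drug selection of integrants. The Cre/Lox classification, together with the name of the cassette, indicates that the cassette is later removed by Cre-mediated recombination between lox sites, leaving a tagged gene. The promoters and other internal components of the SEC are not detailed in the record.

The available annotated sequence covers only a 646 bp fragment containing one ccdB coding sequence and an associated primer site, so the rest of the construct is described from catalogue fields alone. The depositor notes that repeat regions make the plasmid prone to recombination, so clones should be verified. The depositing lab no longer uses this construct and recommends its successor, pDD287.
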