Addgene plasmid #66826: pDD285
Purpose: mKate2^SEC^3xFlag vector with ccdB markers for cloning homology arms
Depositing lab: Bob Goldstein. Depositing organization: University of North Carolina at Chapel Hill. Publication: Streamlined Genome Engineering with a Self-Excising Drug Selection Cassette. Dickinson DJ, Pani AM, Heppert JK, Higgins CD, Goldstein B. Genetics. 2015 Jun 3. pii: genetics.115.178335. 10.1534/genetics.115.178335 PubMed 26044593.
Backbone
  Vector backbone: pUC19 (modified)
  Backbone size w/o insert (bp): 2600
  Total vector size (bp): 10500
  Modifications to backbone: Addition of ccdB markers to facilitate homology arm cloning
  Vector type: Worm Expression, Cre/Lox, CRISPR
  Selectable markers: Hygromycin
Growth in bacteria
  Bacterial resistance: Ampicillin, 100 μg/mL
  Growth temperature: 30°C
  Growth strain: NEB Turbo
  Copy number: High Copy
Gene/Insert
  Gene/Insert name: mKate2-C1^SEC^3xFlag
  Species: C. elegans (nematode), Synthetic
  Insert size (bp): 6600
  Tag / fusion protein: C. elegans codon-optimized mKate2; 3xFlag
  Cloning method: Gibson Cloning
  Sequencing primers: 5′ M13 Forward (tgtaaaacgacggccagt)
Terms and licenses: Academic/Nonprofit Terms; Industry Terms: Not Available to Industry
Depositor comments: THE DEPOSITING LAB NO LONGER USES THIS CONSTRUCT AND RECOMMENDS pDD287 (https://www.addgene.org/70685/) The full sequence for this plasmid can still be found by clicking the link next to "Depositor Sequences". IMPORTANT NOTE: The repeat regions in this plasmid make it susceptible to recombination. The depositing lab grows the plasmid at 30°C. You may also want to prep and digest multiple single colonies to verify that you have a clone that has not recombined.
How to cite: pDD285 was a gift from Bob Goldstein (Addgene plasmid # 66826 ; http://n2t.net/addgene:66826 ; RRID:Addgene_66826)
